Addgene plasmid #177080: pEPQD1CB0806
Purpose: MoClo Level 1, position 3, transcriptional unit for transient expression of loganic acid O-methyltransferase (CrLAMT) from Catharanthus roseus promoter regions contains 4x attB sites for recruitment fo gal4AD-phiC31
Depositing lab: Nicola Patron. Depositing organization: Earlham Institute. Publication: Reconstitution of monoterpene indole alkaloid biosynthesis in genome engineered Nicotiana benthamiana. Dudley QM, Jo S, Guerrero DAS, Chhetry M, Smedley MA, Harwood WA, Sherden NH, O'Connor SE, Caputi L, Patron NJ. Commun Biol. 2022 Sep 10;5(1):949. doi: 10.1038/s42003-022-03904-w. PubMed 36088516.
Backbone
  Vector backbone: pICH47751
  Vector type: Synthetic Biology
Growth in bacteria
  Bacterial resistance: Ampicillin, 100 μg/mL
  Growth temperature: 37°C
  Growth strain: DH5alpha
  Copy number: High Copy
Gene/Insert
  Gene/Insert name: loganic acid O-methyltransferase (CrLAMT) from Catharanthus roseus (alt name: P3_4X opattB-TMV-CrLAMT-ocsterm)
  Species: Other
  Cloning method: Restriction Enzyme; 5′ cloning site Unknown (unknown if destroyed); 3′ cloning site Unknown (unknown if destroyed)
  Sequencing primers: 5′ CTGGTGGCAGGATATATTGTGGTG; 3′ GAACCCTGTGGTTGGCATGCACATAC
Terms and licenses: Academic/Nonprofit Terms; Industry Terms: Not Available to Industry
How to cite: pEPQD1CB0806 was a gift from Nicola Patron (Addgene plasmid # 177080 ; http://n2t.net/addgene:177080 ; RRID:Addgene_177080)
