[The description below was written by a language model from this plasmid's Addgene catalogue record and pLannotate feature annotations shown in this document.]
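Description:
pEPQD1CB0806 is a MoClo (Golden Gate modular cloning) Level 1, position 3 plasmid built in the pICH47751 acceptor backbone, a binary vector for Agrobacterium-mediated delivery into plants. The backbone carries both a high-copy ColE1/pUC-type origin for propagation in E. coli and the broad-host-range incP oriV together with its replication initiator gene trfA, which allow maintenance in Agrobacterium. Selection in bacteria is by ampicillin/carbenicillin resistance (β-lactamase under its own promoter). Nopaline-type left and right T-DNA border repeats flank the payload, so the assembled transcriptional unit is what is transferred to plant cells. No plant selectable marker is annotated within the borders. As a position 3 Level 1 part, the unit can also be combined with units at other positions in higher-level multigene assemblies.

The single transcriptional unit encodes loganic acid O-methyltransferase from Catharanthus roseus (CrLAMT), the enzyme that methylates loganic acid to loganin in the seco-iridoid branch of monoterpene indole alkaloid biosynthesis. Expression is driven by a synthetic promoter in which four minimal φC31 attB sites lie upstream of a minimal CaMV 35S core promoter. The attB sites serve here as binding sites that recruit a Gal4 activation domain–φC31 fusion protein, which must be supplied separately, so transcription is expected to depend on that synthetic activator. The tobacco mosaic virus Ω leader follows the core promoter as a translational enhancer, and the octopine synthase terminator closes the unit. The plasmid is intended for transient expression in plants, and the associated work concerns reconstitution of the alkaloid pathway in Nicotiana benthamiana.
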