Features (pLannotate 1.2.2; 17 found; start..end, strand, type, name):
     14..47      -  protein_bind   attB: minimal attB site for the φC31 integrase (Groth et al., 2000) phage φC31 integrase
     73..106     -  protein_bind   attB: minimal attB site for the φC31 integrase (Groth et al., 2000) phage φC31 integrase
    136..169     -  protein_bind   attB: minimal attB site for the φC31 integrase (Groth et al., 2000) phage φC31 integrase
    195..228     -  protein_bind   attB: minimal attB site for the φC31 integrase (Groth et al., 2000) phage φC31 integrase
    345..369     -  misc_feature   LB T-DNA repeat: left border repeat from nopaline C58 T-DNA
    461..1092    +  rep_origin     oriV: incP origin of replication
   1179..1283    +  promoter       AmpR promoter: bla
   1284..2144    +  CDS            AmpR: β-lactamase; bla; confers resistance to ampicillin, carbenicillin, and related antibiotics
   2315..2903    +  rep_origin     ori: high-copy-number ColE1/pMB1/pBR322/pUC origin of replication
   3239..4384    +  CDS            trfA: TRFA_ECOLX - Experimental evidence at protein level: Swiss-Prot protein existence level 1. Also involved in plasmid copy number control, promoting intermolecular coupling of protein bound iterons at oriV, which inhibits replication initiation. From Escherichia coli.
   4411..4431    +  CDS            TetR (fragment): tetracycline resistance regulatory protein; tetR
   4543..4567    -  misc_feature   RB T-DNA repeat: right border repeat from nopaline C58 T-DNA
   4616..5323    -  terminator     OCS terminator: octopine synthase terminator
   5334..6446    -  CDS            LAMT: LAMT_CATRO - Experimental evidence at protein level: Swiss-Prot protein existence level 1. Component of the seco-iridoid and derivatives monoterpenoid indole alkaloids (MIAs, e.g. vinblastine and ajmalicine) biosynthesis pathway. Catalyzes the methylation of loganic acid (6S,7R) to produce loganin (PubMed:29399933, PubMed:18326827, PubMed:24104568). Weak activity with secologanic acid as substrate. Inactive on deoxyloganic, dehydrologanic, epiloganic and loganetic acid (PubMed:18326827). From Catharanthus roseus (Madagascar periwinkle) (Vinca rosea).
   6448..6503    -  misc_feature   TMV Ω: translational enhancer from the tobacco mosaic virus 5'-leader sequence (Gallie et al., 1988)
   6535..6560    -  misc_feature   TMV Ω (fragment): translational enhancer from the tobacco mosaic virus 5'-leader sequence (Gallie et al., 1988)
   6593..6639    -  promoter       minimal CaMV 35S promoter: minimal 35S promoter from cauliflower mosaic virus
>Addgene plasmid #177080 | pEPQD1CB0806 | addgene full sequence | sequence record 349541 | Addgene NGS Result
GGGGAGTGGAGTACGCGCCCGGGGAGCCCAAGGGCACGCCCTGGCACCCGCACCGGCTCGGGGAGTGGAG
TACGCGCCCGGGGAGCCCAAGGGCACGCCCTGGCACCCGCACCGCACCATGGGGGGAGTGGAGTACGCGC
CCGGGGAGCCCAAGGGCACGCCCTGGCACCCGCACCGGCTCGGGGAGTGGAGTACGCGCCCGGGGAGCCC
AAGGGCACGCCCTGGCACCCGCACCGCTCCGAGCTCGAATTCTAGTTTGTCTTCACAGAGTGGGGCCCAC
TGCATCCACCCCAGTACATTAAAAACGTCCGCAATGTGTTATTAAGTTGTCTAAGCGTCAATTTGTTTAC
ACCACAATATATCCTGCCACCAGCCAGCCAACAGCTCCCCGACCGGCAGCTCGGCACAAAATCACCACTC
GATACAGGCAGCCCATCAGTCAGATCAGGATCTCCTTTGCGACGCTCACCGGGCTGGTTGCCCTCGCCGC
TGGGCTGGCGGCCGTCTATGGCCCTGCAAACGCGCCAGAAACGCCGTCGAAGCCGTGTGCGAGACACCGC
GGCCGCCGGCGTTGTGGATACCTCGCGGAAAACTTGGCCCTCACTGACAGATGAGGGGCGGACGTTGACA
CTTGAGGGGCCGACTCACCCGGCGCGGCGTTGACAGATGAGGGGCAGGCTCGATTTCGGCCGGCGACGTG
GAGCTGGCCAGCCTCGCAAATCGGCGAAAACGCCTGATTTTACGCGAGTTTCCCACAGATGATGTGGACA
AGCCTGGGGATAAGTGCCCTGCGGTATTGACACTTGAGGGGCGCGACTACTGACAGATGAGGGGCGCGAT
CCTTGACACTTGAGGGGCAGAGTGCTGACAGATGAGGGGCGCACCTATTGACATTTGAGGGGCTGTCCAC
AGGCAGAAAATCCAGCATTTGCAAGGGTTTCCGCCCGTTTTTCGGCCACCGCTAACCTGTCTTTTAACCT
GCTTTTAAACCAATATTTATAAACCTTGTTTTTAACCAGGGCTGCGCCCTGTGCGCGTGACCGCGCACGC
CGAAGGGGGGTGCCCCCCCTTCTCGAACCCTCCCGGCCCGCTAACGCGGGCCTCCCATCCCCCCAGGGGC
TGCGCCCCTCGGCCGCGAACGGCCTCACCCCAAAAATGGCAGCGCTGGCCAATTCGTGCGCGGAACCCCT
ATTTGTTTATTTTTCTAAATACATTCAAATATGTATCCGCTCATGAGACAATAACCTTGATAAATGCTTC
AATAATATTGAAAAAGGAAGAGTATGAGTATTCAACATTTCCGTGTCGCCCTTATTCCCTTTTTTGCGGC
ATTTTGCCTTCCTGTTTTTGCTCACCCAGAAACGCTGGTGAAAGTAAAAGATGCTGAAGATCAGTTGGGT
GCACGAGTGGGTTACATCGAACTGGATCTCAACAGCGGTAAGATCCTTGAGAGTTTTCGCCCCGAAGAAC
GTTTTCCAATGATGAGCACTTTTAAAGTTCTGCTATGTGGCGCGGTATTATCCCGTATTGACGCCGGGCA
AGAGCAACTCGGTCGCCGCATACACTATTCTCAGAATGACTTGGTTGAGTACTCACCAGTCACAGAAAAG
CATCTTACGGATGGCATGACAGTAAGAGAATTATGCAGTGCTGCCATAACCATGAGTGATAACACTGCGG
CCAACTTACTTCTGACAACGATCGGAGGACCGAAGGAGCTAACCGCTTTTTTGCACAACATGGGGGATCA
TGTAACTCGCCTTGATCGTTGGGAACCGGAGCTGAATGAAGCCATACCAAACGACGAGCGTGACACCACG
ATGCCTGTAGCAATGGCAACAACGTTGCGCAAACTATTAACTGGCGAACTACTTACTCTAGCTTCCCGGC
AACAATTAATAGACTGGATGGAGGCGGATAAAGTTGCAGGACCACTTCTGCGCTCGGCCCTTCCGGCTGG
CTGGTTTATTGCTGATAAATCTGGAGCCGGTGAGCGTGGTTCTCGCGGTATCATTGCAGCACTGGGGCCA
GATGGTAAGCCCTCCCGTATCGTAGTTATCTACACGACGGGGAGTCAGGCAACTATGGATGAACGAAATA
GACAGATCGCTGAGATAGGTGCCTCACTGATTAAGCATTGGTAACTGTCAGACCAAGTTTACTCATATAT
ACTTTAGATTGATTTAAAACTTCATTTTTAATTTAAAAGGATCTAGGTGAAGATCCTTTTTGATAATCTC
ATGACCAAAATCCCTTAACGTGAGTTTTCGTTCCACTGAGCGTCAGACCCCGTAGAAAAGATCAAAGGAT
CTTCTTGAGATCCTTTTTTTCTGCGCGTAATCTGCTGCTTGCAAACAAAAAAACCACCGCTACCAGCGGT
GGTTTGTTTGCCGGATCAAGAGCTACCAACTCTTTTTCCGAAGGTAACTGGCTTCAGCAGAGCGCAGATA
CCAAATACTGTTCTTCTAGTGTAGCCGTAGTTAGGCCACCACTTCAAGAACTCTGTAGCACCGCCTACAT
ACCTCGCTCTGCTAATCCTGTTACCAGTGGCTGCTGCCAGTGGCGATAAGTCGTGTCTTACCGGGTTGGA
CTCAAGACGATAGTTACCGGATAAGGCGCAGCGGTCGGGCTGAACGGGGGGTTCGTGCACACAGCCCAGC
TTGGAGCGAACGACCTACACCGAACTGAGATACCTACAGCGTGAGCTATGAGAAAGCGCCACGCTTCCCG
AAGGGAGAAAGGCGGACAGGTATCCGGTAAGCGGCAGGGTCGGAACAGGAGAGCGCACGAGGGAGCTTCC
AGGGGGAAACGCCTGGTATCTTTATAGTCCTGTCGGGTTTCGCCACCTCTGACTTGAGCGTCGATTTTTG
TGATGCTCGTCAGGGGGGCGGAGCCTATGGAAAAACGCCAGCAACGCGGCCTTTTTACGGTTCCTGGCAG
ATCCTAGATGTGGCGCAACGATGCCGGCGACAAGCAGGAGCGCACCGACTTCTTCCGCATCAAGTGTTTT
GGCTCTCAGGCCGAGGCCCACGGCAAGTATTTGGGCAAGGGGTCGCTGGTATTCGTGCAGGGCAAGATTC
GGAATACCAAGTACGAGAAGGACGGCCAGACGGTCTACGGGACCGACTTCATTGCCGATAAGGTGGATTA
TCTGGACACCAAGGCACCAGGCGGGTCAAATCAGGAATAAGGGCACATTGCCCCGGCGTGAGTCGGGGCA
ATCCCGCAAGGAGGGTGAATGAATCGGACGTTTGACCGGAAGGCATACAGGCAAGAACTGATCGACGCGG
GGTTTTCCGCCGAGGATGCCGAAACCATCGCAAGCCGCACCGTCATGCGTGCGCCCCGCGAAACCTTCCA
GTCCGTCGGCTCGATGGTCCAGCAAGCTACGGCCAAGATCGAGCGCGACAGCGTGCAACTGGCTCCCCCT
GCCCTGCCCGCGCCATCGGCCGCCGTGGAGCGTTCGCGTCGTCTTGAACAGGAGGCGGCAGGTTTGGCGA
AGTCGATGACCATCGACACGCGAGGAACTATGACGACCAAGAAGCGAAAAACCGCCGGCGAGGACCTGGC
AAAACAGGTCAGCGAGGCCAAGCAGGCCGCGTTGCTGAAACACACGAAGCAGCAGATCAAGGAAATGCAG
CTTTCCTTGTTCGATATTGCGCCGTGGCCGGACACGATGCGAGCGATGCCAAACGACACGGCCCGCTCTG
CCCTGTTCACCACGCGCAACAAGAAAATCCCGCGCGAGGCGCTGCAAAACAAGGTCATTTTCCACGTCAA
CAAGGACGTGAAGATCACCTACACCGGCGTCGAGCTGCGGGCCGACGATGACGAACTGGTGTGGCAGCAG
GTGTTGGAGTACGCGAAGCGCACCCCTATCGGCGAGCCGATCACCTTCACGTTCTACGAGCTTTGCCAGG
ACCTGGGCTGGTCGATCAATGGCCGGTATTACACGAAGGCCGAGGAATGCCTGTCGCGCCTACAGGCGAC
GGCGATGGGCTTCACGTCCGACCGCGTTGGGCACCTGGAATCGGTGTCGCTGCTGCACCGCTTCCGCGTC
CTGGACCGTGGCAAGAAAACGTCCCGTTGCCAGGTCCTGATCGACGAGGAAATCGTCGTGCTGTTTGCTG
GCGACCACTACACGAAATTCATATGGGAGAAGTACCGCAAGCTGTCGCCGACGGCCCGACGGATGTTCGA
CTATTTCAGCTCGCACCGGGAGCCGTACCCGCTCAAGCTGGAAACCTTCCGCCTCATGTGCGGATCGGAT
TCCACCCGCGTGAAGAAGTGGCGCGAGCAGGTCGGCGAAGCCTGCGAAGAGTTGCGAGGCAGCGGCCTGG
TGGAACACGCCTGGGTCAATGATGACCTGGTGCATTGCAAACGCTAGGGCCTTGTGGGGTCAGTTCCGGC
TGGGGGTTCAGCAGCCAGCGCCTGATCTGGGGAACCCTGTGGTTGGCATGCACATACAAATGGACGAACG
GATAAACCTTTTCACGCCCTTTTAAATATCCGATTATTCTAATAAACGCTCTTTTCTCTTAGGTTTACCC
GCCAATATATCCTGTCAAACACTGATAGTTTAAACCACTTCGTGCAGAAGACAAGTAAAGCGGTCCTGCT
GAGCCTCGACATGTTGTCGCAAAATTCGCCCTGGACCCGCCCAACGATTTGTCGTCACTGTCAAGGTTTG
ACCTGCACTTCATTTGGGGCCCACATACACCAAAAAAATGCTGCATAATTCTCGGGGCAGCAAGTCGGTT
ACCCGGCCGCCGTGCTGGACCGGGTTGAATGGTGCCCGTAACTTTCGGTAGAGCGGACGGCCAATACTCA
ACTTCAAGGAATCTCACCCATGCGCGCCGGCGGGGAACCGGAGTTCCCTTCAGTGAGCGTTATTAGTTCG
CCGCTCGGTGTGTCGTAGATACTAGCCCCTGGGGCACTTTTGAAATTTGAATAAGATTTATGTAATCAGT
CTTTTAGGTTTGACCGGTTCTGCCGCTTTTTTTAAAATTGGATTTGTAATAATAAAACGCAATTGTTTGT
TATTGTGGCGCTCTATCATAGATGTCGCTATAAACCTATTCAGCACAATATATTGTTTTCATTTTAATAT
TGTACATATAAGTAGTAGGGTACAATCAGTAAATTGAACGGAGAATATTATTCATAAAAATACGATAGTA
ACGGGTGATATATTCATTAGAATGAACCGAAACCGGCGGTAAGGATCTGAGCTACACATGCTCAGGTTTT
TTACAACGTGCACAACAGAATTGAAAGCAAATATCATGCGATCATAGGCTTCTCGCATATCTCATTAAAG
CAGGACAAGCTTAATTTCCCTTGCGTTTCAAGACAAGGTACAAATCTGCATCCTTTCTAATTTCCTTATC
AAAAACATGGAAATTCTCTTGCAAATTTTTGGTGTAGATTTCAAATAATGGATCCAAAATATTTTCCCCA
AAATGTTCAGTGAGAATGCATTCCATGATTGCTCTTACTTGTAAAGAAGTCCTTTGAACATCAAATGGTA
AATTCTTCATGGGATGAGGTAAAGTTCCAACCCTTTCAATTGTGAAACAATCGTTCATTTCTATCACCAT
TTCCAAATCTTCAACTGAGGGATGATATTGAGGCAAATTGAAGGAATCTACACTTTCTTCATTGATGATT
CCCTTGTTAACCAATTCCATCAAGGAAGTTCCCAAAAGGAAGTGAAGCAAACCAGCACCAGTCCTTGAGA
AAAGGACTTCACCACTAGGAAGCCCAGGTATTTGAATCACCATCAACCCTCCAACAACAATTTCTTGAGC
TCTTGCTTTTAAAAACCCTTCAAAATCTCTTTGGAATTGACCAAAATAAGCCTTAACAACATGTTTTTCA
GTACCAGTGTAATGAATTCTTCCCTTATTATAAGCCAAAGAATTTTTATCTTGAATTTCCTTGGGCACTT
TAGATAACCAATGAAGTGCATAAGAACAATGAGCAAAATGAATGCTATTTTTGGGAAAAACTCTAGTGTA
GAAAGATCCAGGAACACCAGCAGCAAAAAATTCCCTGTTTGGTGGAAGGGATCTAAAGAGAACATTGAAA
TCATTGTTAACATGATCATTGAAGAAAACATGGAATTCAGGGGTTTTTTGAAGTGATTTGTATTTTGTTT
CAACTGATTCTACTATGTTTTGCATAGCGTGGAAAGTATTTGGTCCTGTTGAACATCCAAAATCTGCAAT
GCGGAAAGGTTTGATTGGATCAAAGATTGGATTATTTTCAAGATCCAATTTTTCATTCACTGCTTCAACA
ATCACTGCCTTGGCTGCATCAATTACTCCTTTCTGGTAGCAAGAATTTTGGGAGTAACTGTGGGAGTCAT
CACCACCTTTCATTGGGTGGGCTTCCACAGCTGTTGGAAGTGCAGGCATTTCAATGGAATCAATTGTGGC
AACCATTGTAATTGTAAATAGTAATTGTAATGTTGTTTGTTGTTTGTTGTTGTTGGTAATTGTTGTAAAA
ATACAGTATTCGACTAGAATAGTAAATTGTAATGTTGTTTGTTGTTTGTTTTGTTGTGGTAATTGTTGTA
AAAATACCGGAGTCCTCTCCAAATGAAATGAACTTCCTTATATAGAGGAAGGGTCTTGCGAA
